>Addgene plasmid #114197 | lenti CAG-FLAG-dCas9-VPR | depositor full sequence | sequence record 215531 | lenti CAG-FLAG-dCas9-VPR sequence 14228 bps
TCCTTTGATCTTTTCTACGGGGTCTGACGCTCAGTGGAACGAAAACTCACGTTAAGGGATTTTGGTCATG
AGATTATCAAAAAGGATCTTCACCTAGATCCTTTTAAATTAAAAATGAAGTTTTAAATCAATCTAAAGTA
TATATGAGTAAACTTGGTCTGACAGTTACCAATGCTTAATCAGTGAGGCACCTATCTCAGCGATCTGTCT
ATTTCGTTCATCCATAGTTGCCTGACTCCCCGTCGTGTAGATAACTACGATACGGGAGGGCTTACCATCT
GGCCCCAGTGCTGCAATGATACCGCGAGACCCACGCTCACCGGCTCCAGATTTATCAGCAATAAACCAGC
CAGCCGGAAGGGCCGAGCGCAGAAGTGGTCCTGCAACTTTATCCGCCTCCATCCAGTCTATTAATTGTTG
CCGGGAAGCTAGAGTAAGTAGTTCGCCAGTTAATAGTTTGCGCAACGTTGTTGCCATTGCTACAGGCATC
GTGGTGTCACGCTCGTCGTTTGGTATGGCTTCATTCAGCTCCGGTTCCCAACGATCAAGGCGAGTTACAT
GATCCCCCATGTTGTGCAAAAAAGCGGTTAGCTCCTTCGGTCCTCCGATCGTTGTCAGAAGTAAGTTGGC
CGCAGTGTTATCACTCATGGTTATGGCAGCACTGCATAATTCTCTTACTGTCATGCCATCCGTAAGATGC
TTTTCTGTGACTGGTGAGTACTCAACCAAGTCATTCTGAGAATAGTGTATGCGGCGACCGAGTTGCTCTT
GCCCGGCGTCAATACGGGATAATACCGCGCCACATAGCAGAACTTTAAAAGTGCTCATCATTGGAAAACG
TTCTTCGGGGCGAAAACTCTCAAGGATCTTACCGCTGTTGAGATCCAGTTCGATGTAACCCACTCGTGCA
CCCAACTGATCTTCAGCATCTTTTACTTTCACCAGCGTTTCTGGGTGAGCAAAAACAGGAAGGCAAAATG
CCGCAAAAAAGGGAATAAGGGCGACACGGAAATGTTGAATACTCATACTCTTCCTTTTTCAATATTATTG
AAGCATTTATCAGGGTTATTGTCTCATGAGCGGATACATATTTGAATGTATTTAGAAAAATAAACAAATA
GGGGTTCCGCGCACATTTCCCCGAAAAGTGCCACCTGACGTCGACGGATCGGGAGATCTCCCGATCCCCT
ATGGTGCACTCTCAGTACAATCTGCTCTGATGCCGCATAGTTAAGCCAGTATCTGCTCCCTGCTTGTGTG
TTGGAGGTCGCTGAGTAGTGCGCGAGCAAAATTTAAGCTACAACAAGGCAAGGCTTGACCGACAATTGCA
TGAAGAATCTGCTTAGGGTTAGGCGTTTTGCGCTGCTTCGCGATGTACGGGCCAGATATACGCGTTGACA
TTGATTATTGACTAGTTATTAATAGTAATCAATTACGGGGTCATTAGTTCATAGCCCATATATGGAGTTC
CGCGTTACATAACTTACGGTAAATGGCCCGCCTGGCTGACCGCCCAACGACCCCCGCCCATTGACGTCAA
TAATGACGTATGTTCCCATAGTAACGCCAATAGGGACTTTCCATTGACGTCAATGGGTGGAGTATTTACG
GTAAACTGCCCACTTGGCAGTACATCAAGTGTATCATATGCCAAGTACGCCCCCTATTGACGTCAATGAC
GGTAAATGGCCCGCCTGGCATTATGCCCAGTACATGACCTTATGGGACTTTCCTACTTGGCAGTACATCT
ACGTATTAGTCATCGCTATTACCATGGTGATGCGGTTTTGGCAGTACATCAATGGGCGTGGATAGCGGTT
TGACTCACGGGGATTTCCAAGTCTCCACCCCATTGACGTCAATGGGAGTTTGTTTTGGCACCAAAATCAA
CGGGACTTTCCAAAATGTCGTAACAACTCCGCCCCATTGACGCAAATGGGCGGTAGGCGTGTACGGTGGG
AGGTCTATATAAGCAGCGCGTTTTGCCTGTACTGGGTCTCTCTGGTTAGACCAGATCTGAGCCTGGGAGC
TCTCTGGCTAACTAGGGAACCCACTGCTTAAGCCTCAATAAAGCTTGCCTTGAGTGCTTCAAGTAGTGTG
TGCCCGTCTGTTGTGTGACTCTGGTAACTAGAGATCCCTCAGACCCTTTTAGTCAGTGTGGAAAATCTCT
AGCAGTGGCGCCCGAACAGGGACTTGAAAGCGAAAGGGAAACCAGAGGAGCTCTCTCGACGCAGGACTCG
GCTTGCTGAAGCGCGCACGGCAAGAGGCGAGGGGCGGCGACTGGTGAGTACGCCAAAAATTTTGACTAGC
GGAGGCTAGAAGGAGAGAGATGGGTGCGAGAGCGTCAGTATTAAGCGGGGGAGAATTAGATCGCGATGGG
AAAAAATTCGGTTAAGGCCAGGGGGAAAGAAAAAATATAAATTAAAACATATAGTATGGGCAAGCAGGGA
GCTAGAACGATTCGCAGTTAATCCTGGCCTGTTAGAAACATCAGAAGGCTGTAGACAAATACTGGGACAG
CTACAACCATCCCTTCAGACAGGATCAGAAGAACTTAGATCATTATATAATACAGTAGCAACCCTCTATT
GTGTGCATCAAAGGATAGAGATAAAAGACACCAAGGAAGCTTTAGACAAGATAGAGGAAGAGCAAAACAA
AAGTAAGACCACCGCACAGCAAGCGGCCGCTGATCTTCAGACCTGGAGGAGGAGATATGAGGGACAATTG
GAGAAGTGAATTATATAAATATAAAGTAGTAAAAATTGAACCATTAGGAGTAGCACCCACCAAGGCAAAG
AGAAGAGTGGTGCAGAGAGAAAAAAGAGCAGTGGGAATAGGAGCTTTGTTCCTTGGGTTCTTGGGAGCAG
CAGGAAGCACTATGGGCGCAGCGTCAATGACGCTGACGGTACAGGCCAGACAATTATTGTCTGGTATAGT
GCAGCAGCAGAACAATTTGCTGAGGGCTATTGAGGCGCAACAGCATCTGTTGCAACTCACAGTCTGGGGC
ATCAAGCAGCTCCAGGCAAGAATCCTGGCTGTGGAAAGATACCTAAAGGATCAACAGCTCCTGGGGATTT
GGGGTTGCTCTGGAAAACTCATTTGCACCACTGCTGTGCCTTGGAATGCTAGTTGGAGTAATAAATCTCT
GGAACAGATTTGGAATCACACGACCTGGATGGAGTGGGACAGAGAAATTAACAATTACACAAGCTTAATA
CACTCCTTAATTGAAGAATCGCAAAACCAGCAAGAAAAGAATGAACAAGAATTATTGGAATTAGATAAAT
GGGCAAGTTTGTGGAATTGGTTTAACATAACAAATTGGCTGTGGTATATAAAATTATTCATAATGATAGT
AGGAGGCTTGGTAGGTTTAAGAATAGTTTTTGCTGTACTTTCTATAGTGAATAGAGTTAGGCAGGGATAT
TCACCATTATCGTTTCAGACCCACCTCCCAACCCCGAGGGGACCCGACAGGCCCGAAGGAATAGAAGAAG
AAGGTGGAGAGAGAGACAGAGACAGATCCATTCGATTAGTGAACGGATCGGCACTGCGTGCGCCAATTCT
GCAGACAAATGGCAGTATTCATCCACAATTTTAAAAGAAAAGGGGGGATTGGGGGGTACAGTGCAGGGGA
AAGAATAGTAGACATAATAGCAACAGACATACAAACTAAAGAATTACAAAAACAAATTACAAAAATTCAA
AATTTTCGGGTTTATTACAGGGACAGCAGAGATCCAGTTTGGTTAATTAAGGTACCCGTTACATAACTTA
CGGTAAATGGCCCGCCTGGCTGACCGCCCAACGACCCCCGCCCATTGACGTCAATAGTAACGCCAATAGG
GACTTTCCATTGACGTCAATGGGTGGAGTATTTACGGTAAACTGCCCACTTGGCAGTACATCAAGTGTAT
CATATGCCAAGTACGCCCCCTATTGACGTCAATGACGGTAAATGGCCCGCCTGGCATTGTGCCCAGTACA
TGACCTTATGGGACTTTCCTACTTGGCAGTACATCTACGTATTAGTCATCGCTATTACCATGGTCGAGGT
GAGCCCCACGTTCTGCTTCACTCTCCCCATCTCCCCCCCCTCCCCACCCCCAATTTTGTATTTATTTATT
TTTTAATTATTTTGTGCAGCGATGGGGGCGGGGGGGGGGGGGGGGCGCGCGCCAGGCGGGGCGGGGCGGG
GCGAGGGGCGGGGCGGGGCGAGGCGGAGAGGTGCGGCGGCAGCCAATCAGAGCGGCGCGCTCCGAAAGTT
TCCTTTTATGGCGAGGCGGCGGCGGCGGCGGCCCTATAAAAAGCGAAGCGCGCGGCGGGCGGGAGTCGCT
GCGACGCTGCCTTCGCCCCGTGCCCCGCTCCGCCGCCGCCTCGCGCCGCCCGCCCCGGCTCTGACTGACC
GCGTTACTCCCACAGGTGAGCGGGCGGGACGGCCCTTCTCCTCCGGGCTGTAATTAGCTGAGCAAGAGGT
AAGGGTTTAAGGGATGGTTGGTTGGTGGGGTATTAATGTTTAATTACCTGGAGCACCTGCCTGAAATCAC
TTTTTTTCAGGTTGGACCGGTGCCACCATGGACTATAAGGACCACGACGGAGACTACAAGGATCATGATA
TTGATTACAAAGACGATGACGATAAGATGGCCCCAAAGAAGAAGCGGAAGGTCGGTATCCACGGAGTCCC
AGCAGCCGACAAGAAGTACAGCATCGGCCTGGCCATCGGCACCAACTCTGTGGGCTGGGCCGTGATCACC
GACGAGTACAAGGTGCCCAGCAAGAAATTCAAGGTGCTGGGCAACACCGACCGGCACAGCATCAAGAAGA
ACCTGATCGGAGCCCTGCTGTTCGACAGCGGCGAAACAGCCGAGGCCACCCGGCTGAAGAGAACCGCCAG
AAGAAGATACACCAGACGGAAGAACCGGATCTGCTATCTGCAAGAGATCTTCAGCAACGAGATGGCCAAG
GTGGACGACAGCTTCTTCCACAGACTGGAAGAGTCCTTCCTGGTGGAAGAGGATAAGAAGCACGAGCGGC
ACCCCATCTTCGGCAACATCGTGGACGAGGTGGCCTACCACGAGAAGTACCCCACCATCTACCACCTGAG
AAAGAAACTGGTGGACAGCACCGACAAGGCCGACCTGCGGCTGATCTATCTGGCCCTGGCCCACATGATC
AAGTTCCGGGGCCACTTCCTGATCGAGGGCGACCTGAACCCCGACAACAGCGACGTGGACAAGCTGTTCA
TCCAGCTGGTGCAGACCTACAACCAGCTGTTCGAGGAAAACCCCATCAACGCCAGCGGCGTGGACGCCAA
GGCCATCCTGTCTGCCAGACTGAGCAAGAGCAGACGGCTGGAAAATCTGATCGCCCAGCTGCCCGGCGAG
AAGAAGAATGGCCTGTTCGGCAACCTGATTGCCCTGAGCCTGGGCCTGACCCCCAACTTCAAGAGCAACT
TCGACCTGGCCGAGGATGCCAAACTGCAGCTGAGCAAGGACACCTACGACGACGACCTGGACAACCTGCT
GGCCCAGATCGGCGACCAGTACGCCGACCTGTTTCTGGCCGCCAAGAACCTGTCCGACGCCATCCTGCTG
AGCGACATCCTGAGAGTGAACACCGAGATCACCAAGGCCCCCCTGAGCGCCTCTATGATCAAGAGATACG
ACGAGCACCACCAGGACCTGACCCTGCTGAAAGCTCTCGTGCGGCAGCAGCTGCCTGAGAAGTACAAAGA
GATTTTCTTCGACCAGAGCAAGAACGGCTACGCCGGCTACATTGACGGCGGAGCCAGCCAGGAAGAGTTC
TACAAGTTCATCAAGCCCATCCTGGAAAAGATGGACGGCACCGAGGAACTGCTCGTGAAGCTGAACAGAG
AGGACCTGCTGCGGAAGCAGCGGACCTTCGACAACGGCAGCATCCCCCACCAGATCCACCTGGGAGAGCT
GCACGCCATTCTGCGGCGGCAGGAAGATTTTTACCCATTCCTGAAGGACAACCGGGAAAAGATCGAGAAG
ATCCTGACCTTCCGCATCCCCTACTACGTGGGCCCTCTGGCCAGGGGAAACAGCAGATTCGCCTGGATGA
CCAGAAAGAGCGAGGAAACCATCACCCCCTGGAACTTCGAGGAAGTGGTGGACAAGGGCGCTTCCGCCCA
GAGCTTCATCGAGCGGATGACCAACTTCGATAAGAACCTGCCCAACGAGAAGGTGCTGCCCAAGCACAGC
CTGCTGTACGAGTACTTCACCGTGTATAACGAGCTGACCAAAGTGAAATACGTGACCGAGGGAATGAGAA
AGCCCGCCTTCCTGAGCGGCGAGCAGAAAAAGGCCATCGTGGACCTGCTGTTCAAGACCAACCGGAAAGT
GACCGTGAAGCAGCTGAAAGAGGACTACTTCAAGAAAATCGAGTGCTTCGACTCCGTGGAAATCTCCGGC
GTGGAAGATCGGTTCAACGCCTCCCTGGGCACATACCACGATCTGCTGAAAATTATCAAGGACAAGGACT
TCCTGGACAATGAGGAAAACGAGGACATTCTGGAAGATATCGTGCTGACCCTGACACTGTTTGAGGACAG
AGAGATGATCGAGGAACGGCTGAAAACCTATGCCCACCTGTTCGACGACAAAGTGATGAAGCAGCTGAAG
CGGCGGAGATACACCGGCTGGGGCAGGCTGAGCCGGAAGCTGATCAACGGCATCCGGGACAAGCAGTCCG
GCAAGACAATCCTGGATTTCCTGAAGTCCGACGGCTTCGCCAACAGAAACTTCATGCAGCTGATCCACGA
CGACAGCCTGACCTTTAAAGAGGACATCCAGAAAGCCCAGGTGTCCGGCCAGGGCGATAGCCTGCACGAG
CACATTGCCAATCTGGCCGGCAGCCCCGCCATTAAGAAGGGCATCCTGCAGACAGTGAAGGTGGTGGACG
AGCTCGTGAAAGTGATGGGCCGGCACAAGCCCGAGAACATCGTGATCGAAATGGCCAGAGAGAACCAGAC
CACCCAGAAGGGACAGAAGAACAGCCGCGAGAGAATGAAGCGGATCGAAGAGGGCATCAAAGAGCTGGGC
AGCCAGATCCTGAAAGAACACCCCGTGGAAAACACCCAGCTGCAGAACGAGAAGCTGTACCTGTACTACC
TGCAGAATGGGCGGGATATGTACGTGGACCAGGAACTGGACATCAACCGGCTGTCCGACTACGATGTGGA
CGCTATCGTGCCTCAGAGCTTTCTGAAGGACGACTCCATCGACAACAAGGTGCTGACCAGAAGCGACAAG
AACCGGGGCAAGAGCGACAACGTGCCCTCCGAAGAGGTCGTGAAGAAGATGAAGAACTACTGGCGGCAGC
TGCTGAACGCCAAGCTGATTACCCAGAGAAAGTTCGACAATCTGACCAAGGCCGAGAGAGGCGGCCTGAG
CGAACTGGATAAGGCCGGCTTCATCAAGAGACAGCTGGTGGAAACCCGGCAGATCACAAAGCACGTGGCA
CAGATCCTGGACTCCCGGATGAACACTAAGTACGACGAGAATGACAAGCTGATCCGGGAAGTGAAAGTGA
TCACCCTGAAGTCCAAGCTGGTGTCCGATTTCCGGAAGGATTTCCAGTTTTACAAAGTGCGCGAGATCAA
CAACTACCACCACGCCCACGACGCCTACCTGAACGCCGTCGTGGGAACCGCCCTGATCAAAAAGTACCCT
AAGCTGGAAAGCGAGTTCGTGTACGGCGACTACAAGGTGTACGACGTGCGGAAGATGATCGCCAAGAGCG
AGCAGGAAATCGGCAAGGCTACCGCCAAGTACTTCTTCTACAGCAACATCATGAACTTTTTCAAGACCGA
GATTACCCTGGCCAACGGCGAGATCCGGAAGCGGCCTCTGATCGAGACAAACGGCGAAACCGGGGAGATC
GTGTGGGATAAGGGCCGGGATTTTGCCACCGTGCGGAAAGTGCTGAGCATGCCCCAAGTGAATATCGTGA
AAAAGACCGAGGTGCAGACAGGCGGCTTCAGCAAAGAGTCTATCCTGCCCAAGAGGAACAGCGATAAGCT
GATCGCCAGAAAGAAGGACTGGGACCCTAAGAAGTACGGCGGCTTCGACAGCCCCACCGTGGCCTATTCT
GTGCTGGTGGTGGCCAAAGTGGAAAAGGGCAAGTCCAAGAAACTGAAGAGTGTGAAAGAGCTGCTGGGGA
TCACCATCATGGAAAGAAGCAGCTTCGAGAAGAATCCCATCGACTTTCTGGAAGCCAAGGGCTACAAAGA
AGTGAAAAAGGACCTGATCATCAAGCTGCCTAAGTACTCCCTGTTCGAGCTGGAAAACGGCCGGAAGAGA
ATGCTGGCCTCTGCCGGCGAACTGCAGAAGGGAAACGAACTGGCCCTGCCCTCCAAATATGTGAACTTCC
TGTACCTGGCCAGCCACTATGAGAAGCTGAAGGGCTCCCCCGAGGATAATGAGCAGAAACAGCTGTTTGT
GGAACAGCACAAGCACTACCTGGACGAGATCATCGAGCAGATCAGCGAGTTCTCCAAGAGAGTGATCCTG
GCCGACGCTAATCTGGACAAAGTGCTGTCCGCCTACAACAAGCACCGGGATAAGCCCATCAGAGAGCAGG
CCGAGAATATCATCCACCTGTTTACCCTGACCAATCTGGGAGCCCCTGCCGCCTTCAAGTACTTTGACAC
CACCATCGACCGGAAGAGGTACACCAGCACCAAAGAGGTGCTGGACGCCACCCTGATCCACCAGAGCATC
ACCGGCCTGTACGAGACACGGATCGACCTGTCTCAGCTGGGAGGCGACAAAAGGCCGGCGGCCACGAAAA
AGGCCGGACAGGCCAAAAAGAAAAAGCTCGAGGGCGGAGGCGGGAGCGGATCCGACGCATTGGACGATTT
TGATCTGGATATGCTGGGAAGTGACGCCCTCGATGATTTTGACCTTGACATGCTTGGTTCGGATGCCCTT
GATGACTTTGACCTCGACATGCTCGGCAGTGACGCCCTTGATGATTTCGACCTGGACATGCTGATTAACT
CTAGAAGTTCCGGATCTCCGAAAAAGAAACGCAAAGTTGGTAGCCAGTACCTGCCCGACACCGACGACCG
GCACCGGATCGAGGAAAAGCGGAAGCGGACCTACGAGACATTCAAGAGCATCATGAAGAAGTCCCCCTTC
AGCGGCCCCACCGACCCTAGACCTCCACCTAGAAGAATCGCCGTGCCCAGCAGATCCAGCGCCAGCGTGC
CAAAACCTGCCCCCCAGCCTTACCCCTTCACCAGCAGCCTGAGCACCATCAACTACGACGAGTTCCCTAC
CATGGTGTTCCCCAGCGGCCAGATCTCTCAGGCCTCTGCTCTGGCTCCAGCCCCTCCTCAGGTGCTGCCT
CAGGCTCCTGCTCCTGCACCAGCTCCAGCCATGGTGTCTGCACTGGCTCAGGCACCAGCACCCGTGCCTG
TGCTGGCTCCTGGACCTCCACAGGCTGTGGCTCCACCAGCCCCTAAACCTACACAGGCCGGCGAGGGCAC
ACTGTCTGAAGCTCTGCTGCAGCTGCAGTTCGACGACGAGGATCTGGGAGCCCTGCTGGGAAACAGCACC
GATCCTGCCGTGTTCACCGACCTGGCCAGCGTGGACAACAGCGAGTTCCAGCAGCTGCTGAACCAGGGCA
TCCCTGTGGCCCCTCACACCACCGAGCCCATGCTGATGGAATACCCCGAGGCCATCACCCGGCTCGTGAC
AGGCGCTCAGAGGCCTCCTGATCCAGCTCCTGCCCCTCTGGGAGCACCAGGCCTGCCTAATGGACTGCTG
TCTGGCGACGAGGACTTCAGCTCTATCGCCGATATGGATTTCTCAGCCTTGCTGGGCTCTGGCAGCGGCA
GCCGGGATTCCAGGGAAGGGATGTTTTTGCCGAAGCCTGAGGCCGGCTCCGCTATTAGTGACGTGTTTGA
GGGCCGCGAGGTGTGCCAGCCAAAACGAATCCGGCCATTTCATCCTCCAGGAAGTCCATGGGCCAACCGC
CCACTCCCCGCCAGCCTCGCACCAACACCAACCGGTCCAGTACATGAGCCAGTCGGGTCACTGACCCCGG
CACCAGTCCCTCAGCCACTGGATCCAGCGCCCGCAGTGACTCCCGAGGCCAGTCACCTGTTGGAGGATCC
CGATGAAGAGACGAGCCAGGCTGTCAAAGCCCTTCGGGAGATGGCCGATACTGTGATTCCCCAGAAGGAA
GAGGCTGCAATCTGTGGCCAAATGGACCTTTCCCATCCGCCCCCAAGGGGCCATCTGGATGAGCTGACAA
CCACACTTGAGTCCATGACCGAGGATCTGAACCTGGACTCACCCCTGACCCCGGAATTGAACGAGATTCT
GGATACCTTCCTGAACGACGAGTGCCTCTTGCATGCCATGCATATCAGCACAGGACTGTCCATCTTCGAC
ACATCTCTGTTTTGAGAATTCAATTCTAACTAGACGCGTTAAGTCGACAATCAACCTCTGGATTACAAAA
TTTGTGAAAGATTGACTGGTATTCTTAACTATGTTGCTCCTTTTACGCTATGTGGATACGCTGCTTTAAT
GCCTTTGTATCATGCTATTGCTTCCCGTATGGCTTTCATTTTCTCCTCCTTGTATAAATCCTGGTTGCTG
TCTCTTTATGAGGAGTTGTGGCCCGTTGTCAGGCAACGTGGCGTGGTGTGCACTGTGTTTGCTGACGCAA
CCCCCACTGGTTGGGGCATTGCCACCACCTGTCAGCTCCTTTCCGGGACTTTCGCTTTCCCCCTCCCTAT
TGCCACGGCGGAACTCATCGCCGCCTGCCTTGCCCGCTGCTGGACAGGGGCTCGGCTGTTGGGCACTGAC
AATTCCGTGGTGTTGTCGGGGAAATCATCGTCCTTTCCTTGGCTGCTCGCCTGTGTTGCCACCTGGATTC
TGCGCGGGACGTCCTTCTGCTACGTCCCTTCGGCCCTCAATCCAGCGGACCTTCCTTCCCGCGGCCTGCT
GCCGGCTCTGCGGCCTCTTCCGCGTCTTCGCCTTCGCCCTCAGACGAGTCGGATCTCCCTTTGGGCCGCC
TCCCCGCGTCGACTTTAAGACCAATGACTTACAAGGCAGCTGTAGATCTTAGCCACTTTTTAAAAGAAAA
GGGGGGACTGGAAGGGCTAATTCACTCCCAACGAAGACAAGATCTGCTTTTTGCTTGTACTGGGTCTCTC
TGGTTAGACCAGATCTGAGCCTGGGAGCTCTCTGGCTAACTAGGGAACCCACTGCTTAAGCCTCAATAAA
GCTTGCCTTGAGTGCTTCAAGTAGTGTGTGCCCGTCTGTTGTGTGACTCTGGTAACTAGAGATCCCTCAG
ACCCTTTTAGTCAGTGTGGAAAATCTCTAGCAGGGCCCGTTTAAACCCGCTGATCAGCCTCGACTGTGCC
TTCTAGTTGCCAGCCATCTGTTGTTTGCCCCTCCCCCGTGCCTTCCTTGACCCTGGAAGGTGCCACTCCC
ACTGTCCTTTCCTAATAAAATGAGGAAATTGCATCGCATTGTCTGAGTAGGTGTCATTCTATTCTGGGGG
GTGGGGTGGGGCAGGACAGCAAGGGGGAGGATTGGGAAGACAATAGCAGGCATGCTGGGGATGCGGTGGG
CTCTATGGCTTCTGAGGCGGAAAGAACCAGCTGGGGCTCTAGGGGGTATCCCC
[124 nt withheld, positions 11674-11797]
C
[91 nt withheld, positions 11799-11889]
A
[49 nt withheld, positions 11891-11939]
CCTTTGACGTTGGAGTCCACGTTCTTT
[37 nt withheld, positions 11967-12003]
ACCCTATCTCGGTCTATTCTTTTGATTTATAAGGGATTTTGCCGATTTCGGCCTATTGGTTAAAAAATGA
GCTGATTTAACAAAAATTTAACGCGAATTAATTCTGTGGAATGTGTGTCAGTTAGGGTGTGGAAAGTCCC
CAGGCTCCCCAGCAGGCAGAAGTATGCAAAGCATGCATCTCAATTAGTCAGCAACCAGGTGTGGAAAGTC
CCCAGGCTCCCCAGCAGGCAGAAGTATGCAAAGCATGCATCTCAATTAGTCAGCAACCATAGTCCCGCCC
CTAACTCCGCCCATCCCGCCCCTAACTCCGCCCAGTTCCGCCCATTCTCCGCCCCATGGCTGACTAATTT
TTTTTATTTATGCAGAGGCCGAGGCCGCCTCTGCCTCTGAGCTATTCCAGAAGTAGTGAGGAGGCTTTTT
TGGAGGCCTAGGCTTTTGCAAAAAGCTCCCGGGAGCTTGTATATCCATTTTCGGATCTGATCAGCACGTG
TTGACAATTAATCATCGGCATAGTATATCGGCATAGTATAATACGACAAGGTGAGGAACTAAACCATGGC
CAAGTTGACCAGTGCCGTTCCGGTGCTCACCGCGCGCGACGTCGCCGGAGCGGTCGAGTTCTGGACCGAC
CGGCTCGGGTTCTCCCGGGACTTCGTGGAGGACGACTTCGCCGGTGTGGTCCGGGACGACGTGACCCTGT
TCATCAGCGCGGTCCAGGACCAGGTGGTGCCGGACAACACCCTGGCCTGGGTGTGGGTGCGCGGCCTGGA
CGAGCTGTACGCCGAGTGGTCGGAGGTCGTGTCCACGAACTTCCGGGACGCCTCCGGGCCGGCCATGACC
GAGATCGGCGAGCAGCCGTGGGGGCGGGAGTTCGCCCTGCGCGACCCGGCCGGCAACTGCGTGCACTTCG
TGGCCGAGGAGCAGGACTGACACGTGCTACGAGATTTCGATTCCACCGCCGCCTTCTATGAAAGGTTGGG
CTTCGGAATCGTTTTCCGGGACGCCGGCTGGATGATCCTCCAGCGCGGGGATCTCATGCTGGAGTTCTTC
GCCCACCCCAACTTGTTTATTGCAGCTTATAATGGTTACAAATAAAGCAATAGCATCACAAATTTCACAA
ATAAAGCATTTTTTTCACTGCATTCTAGTTGTGGTTTGTCCAAACTCATCAATGTATCTTATCATGTCTG
TATACCGTCGACCTCTAGCTAGAGCTTGGCGTAATCATGGTCATAGCTGTTTCCTGTGTGAAATTGTTAT
CCGCTCACAATTCCACACAACATACGAGCCGGAAGCATAAAGTGTAAAGCCTGGGGTGCCTAATGAGTGA
GCTAACTCACATTAATTGCGTTGCGCTCACTGCCCGCTTTCCAGTCGGGAAACCTGTCGTGCCAGCTGCA
TTAATGAATCGGCCAACGCGCGGGGAGAGGCGGTTTGCGTATTGGGCGCTCTTCCGCTTCCTCGCTCACT
GACTCGCTGCGCTCGGTCGTTCGGCTGCGGCGAGCGGTATCAGCTCACTCAAAGGCGGTAATACGGTTAT
CCACAGAATCAGGGGATAACGCAGGAAAGAACATGTGAGCAAAAGGCCAGCAAAAGGCCAGGAACCGTAA
AAAGGCCGCGTTGCTGGCGTTTTTCCATAGGCTCCGCCCCCCTGACGAGCATCACAAAAATCGACGCTCA
AGTCAGAGGTGGCGAAACCCGACAGGACTATAAAGATACCAGGCGTTTCCCCCTGGAAGCTCCCTCGTGC
GCTCTCCTGTTCCGACCCTGCCGCTTACCGGATACCTGTCCGCCTTTCTCCCTTCGGGAAGCGTGGCGCT
TTCTCATAGCTCACGCTGTAGGTATCTCAGTTCGGTGTAGGTCGTTCGCTCCAAGCTGGGCTGTGTGCAC
GAACCCCCCGTTCAGCCCGACCGCTGCGCCTTATCCGGTAACTATCGTCTTGAGTCCAACCCGGTAAGAC
ACGACTTATCGCCACTGGCAGCAGCCACTGGTAACAGGATTAGCAGAGCGAGGTATGTAGGCGGTGCTAC
AGAGTTCTTGAAGTGGTGGCCTAACTACGGCTACACTAGAAGAACAGTATTTGGTATCTGCGCTCTGCTG
AAGCCAGTTACCTTCGGAAAAAGAGTTGGTAGCTCTTGATCCGGCAAACAAACCACCGCTGGTAGCGGTG
GTTTTTTTGTTTGCAAGCAGCAGATTACGCGCAGAAAAAAAGGATCTCAAGAAGA
Features (pLannotate 1.2.2; 34 found; start..end, strand, type, name):
    166..1026    -  CDS            AmpR: β-lactamase; bla; confers resistance to ampicillin, carbenicillin, and related antibiotics
   1027..1131    -  promoter       AmpR promoter: bla
   1190..1242    -  misc_feature   bom (fragment): basis of mobility region from pBR322
   1397..1776    +  enhancer       CMV enhancer: human cytomegalovirus immediate early enhancer
   1777..1976    +  promoter       CMV promoter: human cytomegalovirus (CMV) immediate early promoter
   1994..2174    +  LTR            5' LTR (truncated): truncated 5' long terminal repeat (LTR) from HIV-1
   2221..2346    +  misc_feature   HIV-1 Ψ: packaging signal of human immunodeficiency virus type 1
   2330..2693    +  CDS            HIV-1 gag (fragment): gag protein from human immunodeficiency virus 1; gag
   2839..3072    +  misc_feature   RRE: The Rev response element (RRE) of HIV-1 allows for Rev-dependent mRNA export from the nucleus to the cytoplasm.
   3449..3549    +  CDS            Rev (fragment): human immunodeficiency virus 1 (HIV-1) Rev protein; rev; enhances nuclear export of unspliced and incompletely spliced viral mRNAs
   3599..3716    +  misc_feature   cPPT/CTS: central polypurine tract and central termination sequence of HIV-1
   3767..4052    +  enhancer       CMV enhancer: human cytomegalovirus immediate early enhancer; contains an 18-bp deletion relative to the standard CMV enhancer
   4054..4331    +  promoter       chicken β-actin promoter: No description available
   4332..4560    +  intron         hybrid intron: hybrid between chicken β-actin (CBA) and minute virus of mice (MMV) introns (Gray et al., 2011)
   4698..8798    +  CDS            Cas9: Cas9 (Csn1) endonuclease from the Streptococcus pyogenes Type II CRISPR/Cas system generates RNA-guided double strand breaks in DNA
   8799..8846    +  CDS            nucleoplasmin NLS: bipartite nuclear localization signal from nucleoplasmin
   9075..9854    +  CDS            RELA (fragment): TF65_HUMAN - Also known as NFKB3. Experimental evidence at protein level: Swiss-Prot protein existence level 1. NF-kappa-B is a pleiotropic transcription factor present in almost all cell types and is the endpoint of a series of signal transduction events that are initiated by a vast array of stimuli related to many biological processes such as inflammation, immunity, differentiation, cell growth, tumorigenesis and apoptosis. NF-kappa-B is a homo- or heterodimeric complex formed by the Rel-like domain- containing proteins RELA/p65, RELB, NFKB1/p105, NFKB1/p50, REL and NFKB2/p52. The heterodime
   9873..10442   +  CDS            Rta AD: transcriptional activation domain from the human herpesvirus 4 (Epstein-Barr virus) replication and transcription activator Rta/BRLF1 (Hardwick et al., 1992; Chavez et al., 2015)
  10479..11067   +  misc_feature   WPRE: woodchuck hepatitis virus posttranscriptional regulatory element
  11118..11137   +  misc_feature   cPPT/CTS (fragment): central polypurine tract and central termination sequence of HIV-1
  11139..11372   +  LTR            3' LTR (ΔU3): self-inactivating 3' long terminal repeat (LTR) from HIV-1
  11404..11628   +  polyA_signal   bGH poly(A) signal: bovine growth hormone polyadenylation signal
  11632..11653   +  promoter       SV40 promoter (fragment): SV40 enhancer and early promoter
  11674..12102   +  rep_origin     f1 ori (sequence partly withheld): f1 bacteriophage origin of replication; arrow indicates direction of (+) strand synthesis
  12116..12445   +  promoter       SV40 promoter: SV40 enhancer and early promoter
  12493..12540   +  promoter       EM7 promoter: synthetic bacterial promoter&nbsp
  12559..12933   +  CDS            BleoR: antibiotic-binding protein; Sh ble from Streptoalloteichus hindustanus; confers resistance to bleomycin, phleomycin, and Zeocin™
  12943..13068   +  CDS            ble (fragment): BLE_KLEPN - Experimental evidence at protein level: Swiss-Prot protein existence level 1. Binding protein with a strong affinity to the bleomycin family of antibiotics. Binds to CL990; an antimitotic-antibiotic compound. From Klebsiella pneumoniae.
  13063..13184   +  polyA_signal   SV40 poly(A) signal: SV40 polyadenylation signal
  13255..13277   -  protein_bind   lac operator (fragment): The lac repressor binds to the lac operator to inhibit transcription in E. coli. This inhibition can be relieved by adding lactose or isopropyl-β-D-thiogalactopyranoside (IPTG). lac repressor encoded by lacI
  13281..13311   -  promoter       lac promoter: promoter for the E. coli lac operon
  13326..13347   -  protein_bind   CAP binding site: CAP binding activates transcription in the presence of cAMP. E. coli catabolite activator protein
  13360..13452   -  CDS            lacI (fragment): lac repressor; lacI; The lac repressor binds to the lac operator to inhibit transcription in E. coli. This inhibition can be relieved by adding lactose or isopropyl-β-D-thiogalactopyranoside (IPTG).
  13635..14223   -  rep_origin     ori: high-copy-number ColE1/pMB1/pBR322/pUC origin of replication
