>Addgene plasmid #114197 | lenti CAG-FLAG-dCas9-VPR | addgene full sequence | sequence record 221563 | Addgene Partial NGS Result
TCCTTTGATCTTTTCTACGGGGTCTGACGCTCAGTGGAACGAAAACTCACGTTAAGGGATTTTGGTCATG
AGATTATCAAAAAGGATCTTCACCTAGATCCTTTTAAATTAAAAATGAAGTTTTAAATCAATCTAAAGTA
TATATGAGTAAACTTGGTCTGACAGTTACCAATGCTTAATCAGTGAGGCACCTATCTCAGCGATCTGTCT
ATTTCGTTCATCCATAGTTGCCTGACTCCCCGTCGTGTAGATAACTACGATACGGGAGGGCTTACCATCT
GGCCCCAGTGCTGCAATGATACCGCGAGACCCACGCTCACCGGCTCCAGATTTATCAGCAATAAACCAGC
CAGCCGGAAGGGCCGAGCGCAGAAGTGGTCCTGCAACTTTATCCGCCTCCATCCAGTCTATTAATTGTTG
CCGGGAAGCTAGAGTAAGTAGTTCGCCAGTTAATAGTTTGCGCAACGTTGTTGCCATTGCTACAGGCATC
GTGGTGTCACGCTCGTCGTTTGGTATGGCTTCATTCAGCTCCGGTTCCCAACGATCAAGGCGAGTTACAT
GATCCCCCATGTTGTGCAAAAAAGCGGTTAGCTCCTTCGGTCCTCCGATCGTTGTCAGAAGTAAGTTGGC
CGCAGTGTTATCACTCATGGTTATGGCAGCACTGCATAATTCTCTTACTGTCATGCCATCCGTAAGATGC
TTTTCTGTGACTGGTGAGTACTCAACCAAGTCATTCTGAGAATAGTGTATGCGGCGACCGAGTTGCTCTT
GCCCGGCGTCAATACGGGATAATACCGCGCCACATAGCAGAACTTTAAAAGTGCTCATCATTGGAAAACG
TTCTTCGGGGCGAAAACTCTCAAGGATCTTACCGCTGTTGAGATCCAGTTCGATGTAACCCACTCGTGCA
CCCAACTGATCTTCAGCATCTTTTACTTTCACCAGCGTTTCTGGGTGAGCAAAAACAGGAAGGCAAAATG
CCGCAAAAAAGGGAATAAGGGCGACACGGAAATGTTGAATACTCATACTCTTCCTTTTTCAATATTATTG
AAGCATTTATCAGGGTTATTGTCTCATGAGCGGATACATATTTGAATGTATTTAGAAAAATAAACAAATA
GGGGTTCCGCGCACATTTCCCCGAAAAGTGCCACCTGACGTCGACGGATCGGGAGATCTCCCGATCCCCT
ATGGTGCACTCTCAGTACAATCTGCTCTGATGCCGCATAGTTAAGCCAGTATCTGCTCCCTGCTTGTGTG
TTGGAGGTCGCTGAGTAGTGCGCGAGCAAAATTTAAGCTACAACAAGGCAAGGCTTGACCGACAATTGCA
TGAAGAATCTGCTTAGGGTTAGGCGTTTTGCGCTGCTTCGCGATGTACGGGCCAGATATACGCGTTGACA
TTGATTATTGACTAGTTATTAATAGTAATCAATTACGGGGTCATTAGTTCATAGCCCATATATGGAGTTC
CGCGTTACATAACTTACGGTAAATGGCCCGCCTGGCTGACCGCCCAACGACCCCCGCCCATTGACGTCAA
TAATGACGTATGTTCCCATAGTAACGCCAATAGGGACTTTCCATTGACGTCAATGGGTGGAGTATTTACG
GTAAACTGCCCACTTGGCAGTACATCAAGTGTATCATATGCCAAGTACGCCCCCTATTGACGTCAATGAC
GGTAAATGGCCCGCCTGGCATTATGCCCAGTACATGACCTTATGGGACTTTCCTACTTGGCAGTACATCT
ACGTATTAGTCATCGCTATTACCATGGTGATGCGGTTTTGGCAGTACATCAATGGGCGTGGATAGCGGTT
TGACTCACGGGGATTTCCAAGTCTCCACCCCATTGACGTCAATGGGAGTTTGTTTTGGCACCAAAATCAA
CGGGACTTTCCAAAATGTCGTAACAACTCCGCCCCATTGACGCAAATGGGCGGTAGGCGTGTACGGTGGG
AGGTCTATATAAGCAGCGCGTTTTGCCTGTACTGGGTCTCTCTGGTTAGACCAGATCTGAGCCTGGGAGC
TCTCTGGCTAACTAGGGAACCCACTGCTTAAGCCTCAATAAAGCTTGCCTTGAGTGCTTCAAGTAGTGTG
TGCCCGTCTGTTGTGTGACTCTGGTAACTAGAGATCCCTCAGACCCTTTTAGTCAGTGTGGAAAATCTCT
AGCAGTGGCGCCCGAACAGGGACTTGAAAGCGAAAGGGAAACCAGAGGAGCTCTCTCGACGCAGGACTCG
GCTTGCTGAAGCGCGCACGGCAAGAGGCGAGGGGCGGCGACTGGTGAGTACGCCAAAAATTTTGACTAGC
GGAGGCTAGAAGGAGAGAGATGGGTGCGAGAGCGTCAGTATTAAGCGGGGGAGAATTAGATCGCGATGGG
AAAAAATTCGGTTAAGGCCAGGGGGAAAGAAAAAATATAAATTAAAACATATAGTATGGGCAAGCAGGGA
GCTAGAACGATTCGCAGTTAATCCTGGCCTGTTAGAAACATCAGAAGGCTGTAGACAAATACTGGGACAG
CTACAACCATCCCTTCAGACAGGATCAGAAGAACTTAGATCATTATATAATACAGTAGCAACCCTCTATT
GTGTGCATCAAAGGATAGAGATAAAAGACACCAAGGAAGCTTTAGACAAGATAGAGGAAGAGCAAAACAA
AAGTAAGACCACCGCACAGCAAGCGGCCGCTGATCTTCAGACCTGGAGGAGGAGATATGAGGGACAATTG
GAGAAGTGAATTATATAAATATAAAGTAGTAAAAATTGAACCATTAGGAGTAGCACCCACCAAGGCAAAG
AGAAGAGTGGTGCAGAGAGAAAAAAGAGCAGTGGGAATAGGAGCTTTGTTCCTTGGGTTCTTGGGAGCAG
CAGGAAGCACTATGGGCGCAGCGTCAATGACGCTGACGGTACAGGCCAGACAATTATTGTCTGGTATAGT
GCAGCAGCAGAACAATTTGCTGAGGGCTATTGAGGCGCAACAGCATCTGTTGCAACTCACAGTCTGGGGC
ATCAAGCAGCTCCAGGCAAGAATCCTGGCTGTGGAAAGATACCTAAAGGATCAACAGCTCCTGGGGATTT
GGGGTTGCTCTGGAAAACTCATTTGCACCACTGCTGTGCCTTGGAATGCTAGTTGGAGTAATAAATCTCT
GGAACAGATTTGGAATCACACGACCTGGATGGAGTGGGACAGAGAAATTAACAATTACACAAGCTTAATA
CACTCCTTAATTGAAGAATCGCAAAACCAGCAAGAAAAGAATGAACAAGAATTATTGGAATTAGATAAAT
GGGCAAGTTTGTGGAATTGGTTTAACATAACAAATTGGCTGTGGTATATAAAATTATTCATAATGATAGT
AGGAGGCTTGGTAGGTTTAAGAATAGTTTTTGCTGTACTTTCTATAGTGAATAGAGTTAGGCAGGGATAT
TCACCATTATCGTTTCAGACCCACCTCCCAACCCCGAGGGGACCCGACAGGCCCGAAGGAATAGAAGAAG
AAGGTGGAGAGAGAGACAGAGACAGATCCATTCGATTAGTGAACGGATCGGCACTGCGTGCGCCAATTCT
GCAGACAAATGGCAGTATTCATCCACAATTTTAAAAGAAAAGGGGGGATTGGGGGGTACAGTGCAGGGGA
AAGAATAGTAGACATAATAGCAACAGACATACAAACTAAAGAATTACAAAAACAAATTACAAAAATTCAA
AATTTTCGGGTTTATTACAGGGACAGCAGAGATCCAGTTTGGTTAATTAAGGTACCCGTTACATAACTTA
CGGTAAATGGCCCGCCTGGCTGACCGCCCAACGACCCCCGCCCATTGACGTCAATAGTAACGCCAATAGG
GACTTTCCATTGACGTCAATGGGTGGAGTATTTACGGTAAACTGCCCACTTGGCAGTACATCAAGTGTAT
CATATGCCAAGTACGCCCCCTATTGACGTCAATGACGGTAAATGGCCCGCCTGGCATTGTGCCCAGTACA
TGACCTTATGGGACTTTCCTACTTGGCAGTACATCTACGTATTAGTCATCGCTATTACCATGGTCGAGGT
GAGCCCCACGTTCTGCTTCACTCTCCCCATCTCCCCCCCCTCCCCACCCCCAATTTTGTATTTATTTATT
TTTTAATTATTTTGTGCAGCGATGGGGGCGGGGGGGGGGGGGGGGSGSGSGCCRGGGGGGGGGGGGGGGG
GGGGGGSGSGGGGSGGGGCGAGGCGGAGAGGTGCGGCGGCAGCCAATCAGAGCGGCGCGCTCCGAAAGTT
TCCTTTTATGGCGAGGCGGCGGCGGCGGCGGCCCTATAAAAAGCGAAGCGCGCGGCGGGCGGGAGTCGCT
GCGCGCTGCCTTCGCCCCGTGCCCCGCTCCGCCGCCGCCTCGCGCCGCCCGCCCCGGCTCTGACTGACCG
CGTTACTCCCACAGGTGAGCGGGCGGGACGGCCCTTCTCCTCCGGGCTGTAATTAGCTGAGCAAGAGGTA
AGGGTTTAAGGGATGGTTGGTTGGTGGGGTATTAATGTTTAATTACCTGGAGCACCTGCCTGAAATCACT
TTTTTTCAGGTTGGACCGGTGCCACCATGGACTATAAGGACCACGACGGAGACTACAAGGATCATGATAT
TGATTACAAAGACGATGACGATAAGATGGCCCCAAAGAAGAAGCGGAAGGTCGGTATCCACGGAGTCCCA
GCAGCCGACAAGAAGTACAGCATCGGCCTGGCCATCGGCACCAACTCTGTGGGCTGGGCCGTGATCACCG
ACGAGTACAAGGTGCCCAGCAAGAAATTCAAGGTGCTGGGCAACACCGACCGGCACAGCATCAAGAAGAA
CCTGATCGGAGCCCTGCTGTTCGACAGCGGCGAAACAGCCGAGGCCACCCGGCTGAAGAGAACCGCCAGA
AGAAGATACACCAGACGGAAGAACCGGATCTGCTATCTGCAAGAGATCTTCAGCAACGAGATGGCCAAGG
TGGACGACAGCTTCTTCCACAGACTGGAAGAGTCCTTCCTGGTGGAAGAGGATAAGAAGCACGAGCGGCA
CCCCATCTTCGGCAACATCGTGGACGAGGTGGCCTACCACGAGAAGTACCCCACCATCTACCACCTGAGA
AAGAAACTGGTGGACAGCACCGACAAGGCCGACCTGCGGCTGATCTATCTGGCCCTGGCCCACATGATCA
AGTTCCGGGGCCACTTCCTGATCGAGGGCGACCTGAACCCCGACAACAGCGACGTGGACAAGCTGTTCAT
CCAGCTGGTGCAGACCTACAACCAGCTGTTCGAGGAAAACCCCATCAACGCCAGCGGCGTGGACGCCAAG
GCCATCCTGTCTGCCAGACTGAGCAAGAGCAGACGGCTGGAAAATCTGATCGCCCAGCTGCCCGGCGAGA
AGAAGAATGGCCTGTTCGGCAACCTGATTGCCCTGAGCCTGGGCCTGACCCCCAACTTCAAGAGCAACTT
CGACCTGGCCGAGGATGCCAAACTGCAGCTGAGCAAGGACACCTACGACGACGACCTGGACAACCTGCTG
GCCCAGATCGGCGACCAGTACGCCGACCTGTTTCTGGCCGCCAAGAACCTGTCCGACGCCATCCTGCTGA
GCGACATCCTGAGAGTGAACACCGAGATCACCAAGGCCCCCCTGAGCGCCTCTATGATCAAGAGATACGA
CGAGCACCACCAGGACCTGACCCTGCTGAAAGCTCTCGTGCGGCAGCAGCTGCCTGAGAAGTACAAAGAG
ATTTTCTTCGACCAGAGCAAGAACGGCTACGCCGGCTACATTGACGGCGGAGCCAGCCAGGAAGAGTTCT
ACAAGTTCATCAAGCCCATCCTGGAAAAGATGGACGGCACCGAGGAACTGCTCGTGAAGCTGAACAGAGA
GGACCTGCTGCGGAAGCAGCGGACCTTCGACAACGGCAGCATCCCCCACCAGATCCACCTGGGAGAGCTG
CACGCCATTCTGCGGCGGCAGGAAGATTTTTACCCATTCCTGAAGGACAACCGGGAAAAGATCGAGAAGA
TCCTGACCTTCCGCATCCCCTACTACGTGGGCCCTCTGGCCAGGGGAAACAGCAGATTCGCCTGGATGAC
CAGAAAGAGCGAGGAAACCATCACCCCCTGGAACTTCGAGGAAGTGGTGGACAAGGGCGCTTCCGCCCAG
AGCTTCATCGAGCGGATGACCAACTTCGATAAGAACCTGCCCAACGAGAAGGTGCTGCCCAAGCACAGCC
TGCTGTACGAGTACTTCACCGTGTATAACGAGCTGACCAAAGTGAAATACGTGACCGAGGGAATGAGAAA
GCCCGCCTTCCTGAGCGGCGAGCAGAAAAAGGCCATCGTGGACCTGCTGTTCAAGACCAACCGGAAAGTG
ACCGTGAAGCAGCTGAAAGAGGACTACTTCAAGAAAATCGAGTGCTTCGACTCCGTGGAAATCTCCGGCG
TGGAAGATCGGTTCAACGCCTCCCTGGGCACATACCACGATCTGCTGAAAATTATCAAGGACAAGGACTT
CCTGGACAATGAGGAAAACGAGGACATTCTGGAAGATATCGTGCTGACCCTGACACTGTTTGAGGACAGA
GAGATGATCGAGGAACGGCTGAAAACCTATGCCCACCTGTTCGACGACAAAGTGATGAAGCAGCTGAAGC
GGCGGAGATACACCGGCTGGGGCAGGCTGAGCCGGAAGCTGATCAACGGCATCCGGGACAAGCAGTCCGG
CAAGACAATCCTGGATTTCCTGAAGTCCGACGGCTTCGCCAACAGAAACTTCATGCAGCTGATCCACGAC
GACAGCCTGACCTTTAAAGAGGACATCCAGAAAGCCCAGGTGTCCGGCCAGGGCGATAGCCTGCACGAGC
ACATTGCCAATCTGGCCGGCAGCCCCGCCATTAAGAAGGGCATCCTGCAGACAGTGAAGGTGGTGGACGA
GCTCGTGAAAGTGATGGGCCGGCACAAGCCCGAGAACATCGTGATCGAAATGGCCAGAGAGAACCAGACC
ACCCAGAAGGGACAGAAGAACAGCCGCGAGAGAATGAAGCGGATCGAAGAGGGCATCAAAGAGCTGGGCA
GCCAGATCCTGAAAGAACACCCCGTGGAAAACACCCAGCTGCAGAACGAGAAGCTGTACCTGTACTACCT
GCAGAATGGGCGGGATATGTACGTGGACCAGGAACTGGACATCAACCGGCTGTCCGACTACGATGTGGAC
GCTATCGTGCCTCAGAGCTTTCTGAAGGACGACTCCATCGACAACAAGGTGCTGACCAGAAGCGACAAGA
ACCGGGGCAAGAGCGACAACGTGCCCTCCGAAGAGGTCGTGAAGAAGATGAAGAACTACTGGCGGCAGCT
GCTGAACGCCAAGCTGATTACCCAGAGAAAGTTCGACAATCTGACCAAGGCCGAGAGAGGCGGCCTGAGC
GAACTGGATAAGGCCGGCTTCATCAAGAGACAGCTGGTGGAAACCCGGCAGATCACAAAGCACGTGGCAC
AGATCCTGGACTCCCGGATGAACACTAAGTACGACGAGAATGACAAGCTGATCCGGGAAGTGAAAGTGAT
CACCCTGAAGTCCAAGCTGGTGTCCGATTTCCGGAAGGATTTCCAGTTTTACAAAGTGCGCGAGATCAAC
AACTACCACCACGCCCACGACGCCTACCTGAACGCCGTCGTGGGAACCGCCCTGATCAAAAAGTACCCTA
AGCTGGAAAGCGAGTTCGTGTACGGCGACTACAAGGTGTACGACGTGCGGAAGATGATCGCCAAGAGCGA
GCAGGAAATCGGCAAGGCTACCGCCAAGTACTTCTTCTACAGCAACATCATGAACTTTTTCAAGACCGAG
ATTACCCTGGCCAACGGCGAGATCCGGAAGCGGCCTCTGATCGAGACAAACGGCGAAACCGGGGAGATCG
TGTGGGATAAGGGCCGGGATTTTGCCACCGTGCGGAAAGTGCTGAGCATGCCCCAAGTGAATATCGTGAA
AAAGACCGAGGTGCAGACAGGCGGCTTCAGCAAAGAGTCTATCCTGCCCAAGAGGAACAGCGATAAGCTG
ATCGCCAGAAAGAAGGACTGGGACCCTAAGAAGTACGGCGGCTTCGACAGCCCCACCGTGGCCTATTCTG
TGCTGGTGGTGGCCAAAGTGGAAAAGGGCAAGTCCAAGAAACTGAAGAGTGTGAAAGAGCTGCTGGGGAT
CACCATCATGGAAAGAAGCAGCTTCGAGAAGAATCCCATCGACTTTCTGGAAGCCAAGGGCTACAAAGAA
GTGAAAAAGGACCTGATCATCAAGCTGCCTAAGTACTCCCTGTTCGAGCTGGAAAACGGCCGGAAGAGAA
TGCTGGCCTCTGCCGGCGAACTGCAGAAGGGAAACGAACTGGCCCTGCCCTCCAAATATGTGAACTTCCT
GTACCTGGCCAGCCACTATGAGAAGCTGAAGGGCTCCCCCGAGGATAATGAGCAGAAACAGCTGTTTGTG
GAACAGCACAAGCACTACCTGGACGAGATCATCGAGCAGATCAGCGAGTTCTCCAAGAGAGTGATCCTGG
CCGACGCTAATCTGGACAAAGTGCTGTCCGCCTACAACAAGCACCGGGATAAGCCCATCAGAGAGCAGGC
CGAGAATATCATCCACCTGTTTACCCTGACCAATCTGGGAGCCCCTGCCGCCTTCAAGTACTTTGACACC
ACCATCGACCGGAAGAGGTACACCAGCACCAAAGAGGTGCTGGACGCCACCCTGATCCACCAGAGCATCA
CCGGCCTGTACGAGACACGGATCGACCTGTCTCAGCTGGGAGGCGACAAAAGGCCGGCGGCCACGAAAAA
GGCCGGACAGGCCAAAAAGAAAAAGCTCGAGGGCGGAGGCGGGAGCGGATCCGACGCATTGGACGATTTT
GATCTGGATATGCTGGGAAGTGACGCCCTCGATGATTTTGACCTTGACATGCTTGGTTCGGATGCCCTTG
ATGACTTTGACCTCGACATGCTCGGCAGTGACGCCCTTGATGATTTCGACCTGGACATGCTGATTAACTC
TAGAAGTTCCGGATCTCCGAAAAAGAAACGCAAAGTTGGTAGCCAGTACCTGCCCGACACCGACGACCGG
CACCGGATCGAGGAAAAGCGGAAGCGGACCTACGAGACATTCAAGAGCATCATGAAGAAGTCCCCCTTCA
GCGGCCCCACCGACCCTAGACCTCCACCTAGAAGAATCGCCGTGCCCAGCAGATCCAGCGCCAGCGTGCC
AAAACCTGCCCCCCAGCCTTACCCCTTCACCAGCAGCCTGAGCACCATCAACTACGACGAGTTCCCTACC
ATGGTGTTCCCCAGCGGCCAGATCTCTCAGGCCTCTGCTCTGGCTCCAGCCCCTCCTCAGGTGCTGCCTC
AGGCTCCTGCTCCTGCACCAGCTCCAGCCATGGTGTCTGCACTGGCTCAGGCACCAGCACCCGTGCCTGT
GCTGGCTCCTGGACCTCCACAGGCTGTGGCTCCACCAGCCCCTAAACCTACACAGGCCGGCGAGGGCACA
CTGTCTGAAGCTCTGCTGCAGCTGCAGTTCGACGACGAGGATCTGGGAGCCCTGCTGGGAAACAGCACCG
ATCCTGCCGTGTTCACCGACCTGGCCAGCGTGGACAACAGCGAGTTCCAGCAGCTGCTGAACCAGGGCAT
CCCTGTGGCCCCTCACACCACCGAGCCCATGCTGATGGAATACCCCGAGGCCATCACCCGGCTCGTGACA
GGCGCTCAGAGGCCTCCTGATCCAGCTCCTGCCCCTCTGGGAGCACCAGGCCTGCCTAATGGACTGCTGT
CTGGCGACGAGGACTTCAGCTCTATCGCCGATATGGATTTCTCAGCCTTGCTGGGCTCTGGCAGCGGCAG
CCGGGATTCCAGGGAAGGGATGTTTTTGCCGAAGCCTGAGGCCGGCTCCGCTATTAGTGACGTGTTTGAG
GGCCGCGAGGTGTGCCAGCCAAAACGAATCCGGCCATTTCATCCTCCAGGAAGTCCATGGGCCAACCGCC
CACTCCCCGCCAGCCTCGCACCAACACCAACCGGTCCAGTACATGAGCCAGTCGGGTCACTGACCCCGGC
ACCAGTCCCTCAGCCACTGGATCCAGCGCCCGCAGTGACTCCCGAGGCCAGTCACCTGTTGGAGGATCCC
GATGAAGAGACGAGCCAGGCTGTCAAAGCCCTTCGGGAGATGGCCGATACTGTGATTCCCCAGAAGGAAG
AGGCTGCAATCTGTGGCCAAATGGACCTTTCCCATCCGCCCCCAAGGGGCCATCTGGATGAGCTGACAAC
CACACTTGAGTCCATGACCGAGGATCTGAACCTGGACTCACCCCTGACCCCGGAATTGAACGAGATTCTG
GATACCTTCCTGAACGACGAGTGCCTCTTGCATGCCATGCATATCAGCACAGGACTGTCCATCTTCGACA
CATCTCTGTTTTGAGAATTCAATTCTAACTAGACGCGTTAAGTCGACAATCAACCTCTGGATTACAAAAT
TTGTGAAAGATTGACTGGTATTCTTAACTATGTTGCTCCTTTTACGCTATGTGGATACGCTGCTTTAATG
CCTTTGTATCATGCTATTGCTTCCCGTATGGCTTTCATTTTCTCCTCCTTGTATAAATCCTGGTTGCTGT
CTCTTTATGAGGAGTTGTGGCCCGTTGTCAGGCAACGTGGCGTGGTGTGCACTGTGTTTGCTGACGCAAC
CCCCACTGGTTGGGGCATTGCCACCACCTGTCAGCTCCTTTCCGGGACTTTCGCTTTCCCCCTCCCTATT
GCCACGGCGGAACTCATCGCCGCCTGCCTTGCCCGCTGCTGGACAGGGGCTCGGCTGTTGGGCACTGACA
ATTCCGTGGTGTTGTCGGGGAAATCATCGTCCTTTCCTTGGCTGCTCGCCTGTGTTGCCACCTGGATTCT
GCGCGGGACGTCCTTCTGCTACGTCCCTTCGGCCCTCAATCCAGCGGACCTTCCTTCCCGCGGCCTGCTG
CCGGCTCTGCGGCCTCTTCCGCGTCTTCGCCTTCGCCCTCAGACGAGTCGGATCTCCCTTTGGGCCGCCT
CCCCGCGTCGACTTTAAGACCAATGACTTACAAGGCAGCTGTAGATCTTAGCCACTTTTTAAAAGAAAAG
GGGGGACTGGAAGGGCTAATTCACTCCCAACGAAGACAAGATCTGCTTTTTGCTTGTACTGGGTCTCTCT
GGTTAGACCAGATCTGAGCCTGGGAGCTCTCTGGCTAACTAGGGAACCCACTGCTTAAGCCTCAATAAAG
CTTGCCTTGAGTGCTTCAAGTAGTGTGTGCCCGTCTGTTGTGTGACTCTGGTAACTAGAGATCCCTCAGA
CCCTTTTAGTCAGTGTGGAAAATCTCTAGCAGGGCCCGTTTAAACCCGCTGATCAGCCTCGACTGTGCCT
TCTAGTTGCCAGCCATCTGTTGTTTGCCCCTCCCCCGTGCCTTCCTTGACCCTGGAAGGTGCCACTCCCA
CTGTCCTTTCCTAATAAAATGAGGAAATTGCATCGCATTGTCTGAGTAGGTGTCATTCTATTCTGGGGGG
TGGGGTGGGGCAGGACAGCAAGGGGGAGGATTGGGAAGACAATAGCAGGCATGCTGGGGATGCGGTGGGC
TCTATGGCTTCTGAGGCGGAAAGAACCAGCTGGGGCTCTAGGGGGTATCCCC
[124 nt withheld, positions 11673-11796]
C
[91 nt withheld, positions 11798-11888]
A
[49 nt withheld, positions 11890-11938]
CCTTTGACGTTGGAGTCCACGTTCTTT
[37 nt withheld, positions 11966-12002]
ACCCTATCTCGGTCTATTCTTTTGATTTATAAGGGATTTTGCCGATTTCGGCCTATTGGTTAAAAAATGA
GCTGATTTAACAAAAATTTAACGCGAATTAATTCTGTGGAATGTGTGTCAGTTAGGGTGTGGAAAGTCCC
CAGGCTCCCCAGCAGGCAGAAGTATGCAAAGCATGCATCTCAATTAGTCAGCAACCAGGTGTGGAAAGTC
CCCAGGCTCCCCAGCAGGCAGAAGTATGCAAAGCATGCATCTCAATTAGTCAGCAACCATAGTCCCGCCC
CTAACTCCGCCCATCCCGCCCCTAACTCCGCCCAGTTCCGCCCATTCTCCGCCCCATGGCTGACTAATTT
TTTTTATTTATGCAGAGGCCGAGGCCGCCTCTGCCTCTGAGCTATTCCAGAAGTAGTGAGGAGGCTTTTT
TGGAGGCCTAGGCTTTTGCAAAAAGCTCCCGGGAGCTTGTATATCCATTTTCGGATCTGATCAGCACGTG
TTGACAATTAATCATCGGCATAGTATATCGGCATAGTATAATACGACAAGGTGAGGAACTAAACCATGGC
CAAGTTGACCAGTGCCGTTCCGGTGCTCACCGCGCGCGACGTCGCCGGAGCGGTCGAGTTCTGGACCGAC
CGGCTCGGGTTCTCCCGGGACTTCGTGGAGGACGACTTCGCCGGTGTGGTCCGGGACGACGTGACCCTGT
TCATCAGCGCGGTCCAGGACCAGGTGGTGCCGGACAACACCCTGGCCTGGGTGTGGGTGCGCGGCCTGGA
CGAGCTGTACGCCGAGTGGTCGGAGGTCGTGTCCACGAACTTCCGGGACGCCTCCGGGCCGGCCATGACC
GAGATCGGCGAGCAGCCGTGGGGGCGGGAGTTCGCCCTGCGCGACCCGGCCGGCAACTGCGTGCACTTCG
TGGCCGAGGAGCAGGACTGACACGTGCTACGAGATTTCGATTCCACCGCCGCCTTCTATGAAAGGTTGGG
CTTCGGAATCGTTTTCCGGGACGCCGGCTGGATGATCCTCCAGCGCGGGGATCTCATGCTGGAGTTCTTC
GCCCACCCCAACTTGTTTATTGCAGCTTATAATGGTTACAAATAAAGCAATAGCATCACAAATTTCACAA
ATAAAGCATTTTTTTCACTGCATTCTAGTTGTGGTTTGTCCAAACTCATCAATGTATCTTATCATGTCTG
TATACCGTCGACCTCTAGCTAGAGCTTGGCGTAATCATGGTCATAGCTGTTTCCTGTGTGAAATTGTTAT
CCGCTCACAATTCCACACAACATACGAGCCGGAAGCATAAAGTGTAAAGCCTGGGGTGCCTAATGAGTGA
GCTAACTCACATTAATTGCGTTGCGCTCACTGCCCGCTTTCCAGTCGGGAAACCTGTCGTGCCAGCTGCA
TTAATGAATCGGCCAACGCGCGGGGAGAGGCGGTTTGCGTATTGGGCGCTCTTCCGCTTCCTCGCTCACT
GACTCGCTGCGCTCGGTCGTTCGGCTGCGGCGAGCGGTATCAGCTCACTCAAAGGCGGTAATACGGTTAT
CCACAGAATCAGGGGATAACGCAGGAAAGAACATGTGAGCAAAAGGCCAGCAAAAGGCCAGGAACCGTAA
AAAGGCCGCGTTGCTGGCGTTTTTCCATAGGCTCCGCCCCCCTGACGAGCATCACAAAAATCGACGCTCA
AGTCAGAGGTGGCGAAACCCGACAGGACTATAAAGATACCAGGCGTTTCCCCCTGGAAGCTCCCTCGTGC
GCTCTCCTGTTCCGACCCTGCCGCTTACCGGATACCTGTCCGCCTTTCTCCCTTCGGGAAGCGTGGCGCT
TTCTCATAGCTCACGCTGTAGGTATCTCAGTTCGGTGTAGGTCGTTCGCTCCAAGCTGGGCTGTGTGCAC
GAACCCCCCGTTCAGCCCGACCGCTGCGCCTTATCCGGTAACTATCGTCTTGAGTCCAACCCGGTAAGAC
ACGACTTATCGCCACTGGCAGCAGCCACTGGTAACAGGATTAGCAGAGCGAGGTATGTAGGCGGTGCTAC
AGAGTTCTTGAAGTGGTGGCCTAACTACGGCTACACTAGAAGAACAGTATTTGGTATCTGCGCTCTGCTG
AAGCCAGTTACCTTCGGAAAAAGAGTTGGTAGCTCTTGATCCGGCAAACAAACCACCGCTGGTAGCGGTG
GTTTTTTTGTTTGCAAGCAGCAGATTACGCGCAGAAAAAAAGGATCTCAAGAAGA
Features (pLannotate 1.2.2; 34 found; start..end, strand, type, name):
    166..1026    -  CDS            AmpR: β-lactamase; bla; confers resistance to ampicillin, carbenicillin, and related antibiotics
   1027..1131    -  promoter       AmpR promoter: bla
   1190..1242    -  misc_feature   bom (fragment): basis of mobility region from pBR322
   1397..1776    +  enhancer       CMV enhancer: human cytomegalovirus immediate early enhancer
   1777..1976    +  promoter       CMV promoter: human cytomegalovirus (CMV) immediate early promoter
   1994..2174    +  LTR            5' LTR (truncated): truncated 5' long terminal repeat (LTR) from HIV-1
   2221..2346    +  misc_feature   HIV-1 Ψ: packaging signal of human immunodeficiency virus type 1
   2330..2693    +  CDS            HIV-1 gag (fragment): gag protein from human immunodeficiency virus 1; gag
   2839..3072    +  misc_feature   RRE: The Rev response element (RRE) of HIV-1 allows for Rev-dependent mRNA export from the nucleus to the cytoplasm.
   3449..3549    +  CDS            Rev (fragment): human immunodeficiency virus 1 (HIV-1) Rev protein; rev; enhances nuclear export of unspliced and incompletely spliced viral mRNAs
   3599..3716    +  misc_feature   cPPT/CTS: central polypurine tract and central termination sequence of HIV-1
   3767..4052    +  enhancer       CMV enhancer: human cytomegalovirus immediate early enhancer; contains an 18-bp deletion relative to the standard CMV enhancer
   4054..4331    +  promoter       chicken β-actin promoter: No description available
   4332..4559    +  intron         hybrid intron: hybrid between chicken β-actin (CBA) and minute virus of mice (MMV) introns (Gray et al., 2011)
   4697..8797    +  CDS            Cas9: Cas9 (Csn1) endonuclease from the Streptococcus pyogenes Type II CRISPR/Cas system generates RNA-guided double strand breaks in DNA
   8798..8845    +  CDS            nucleoplasmin NLS: bipartite nuclear localization signal from nucleoplasmin
   9074..9853    +  CDS            RELA (fragment): TF65_HUMAN - Also known as NFKB3. Experimental evidence at protein level: Swiss-Prot protein existence level 1. NF-kappa-B is a pleiotropic transcription factor present in almost all cell types and is the endpoint of a series of signal transduction events that are initiated by a vast array of stimuli related to many biological processes such as inflammation, immunity, differentiation, cell growth, tumorigenesis and apoptosis. NF-kappa-B is a homo- or heterodimeric complex formed by the Rel-like domain- containing proteins RELA/p65, RELB, NFKB1/p105, NFKB1/p50, REL and NFKB2/p52. The heterodime
   9872..10441   +  CDS            Rta AD: transcriptional activation domain from the human herpesvirus 4 (Epstein-Barr virus) replication and transcription activator Rta/BRLF1 (Hardwick et al., 1992; Chavez et al., 2015)
  10478..11066   +  misc_feature   WPRE: woodchuck hepatitis virus posttranscriptional regulatory element
  11117..11136   +  misc_feature   cPPT/CTS (fragment): central polypurine tract and central termination sequence of HIV-1
  11138..11371   +  LTR            3' LTR (ΔU3): self-inactivating 3' long terminal repeat (LTR) from HIV-1
  11403..11627   +  polyA_signal   bGH poly(A) signal: bovine growth hormone polyadenylation signal
  11631..11652   +  promoter       SV40 promoter (fragment): SV40 enhancer and early promoter
  11673..12101   +  rep_origin     f1 ori (sequence partly withheld): f1 bacteriophage origin of replication; arrow indicates direction of (+) strand synthesis
  12115..12444   +  promoter       SV40 promoter: SV40 enhancer and early promoter
  12492..12539   +  promoter       EM7 promoter: synthetic bacterial promoter&nbsp
  12558..12932   +  CDS            BleoR: antibiotic-binding protein; Sh ble from Streptoalloteichus hindustanus; confers resistance to bleomycin, phleomycin, and Zeocin™
  12942..13067   +  CDS            ble (fragment): BLE_KLEPN - Experimental evidence at protein level: Swiss-Prot protein existence level 1. Binding protein with a strong affinity to the bleomycin family of antibiotics. Binds to CL990; an antimitotic-antibiotic compound. From Klebsiella pneumoniae.
  13062..13183   +  polyA_signal   SV40 poly(A) signal: SV40 polyadenylation signal
  13254..13276   -  protein_bind   lac operator (fragment): The lac repressor binds to the lac operator to inhibit transcription in E. coli. This inhibition can be relieved by adding lactose or isopropyl-β-D-thiogalactopyranoside (IPTG). lac repressor encoded by lacI
  13280..13310   -  promoter       lac promoter: promoter for the E. coli lac operon
  13325..13346   -  protein_bind   CAP binding site: CAP binding activates transcription in the presence of cAMP. E. coli catabolite activator protein
  13359..13451   -  CDS            lacI (fragment): lac repressor; lacI; The lac repressor binds to the lac operator to inhibit transcription in E. coli. This inhibition can be relieved by adding lactose or isopropyl-β-D-thiogalactopyranoside (IPTG).
  13634..14222   -  rep_origin     ori: high-copy-number ColE1/pMB1/pBR322/pUC origin of replication
