[The description below was written by a language model from this plasmid's Addgene catalogue record and pLannotate feature annotations shown in this document.]
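Description:
lenti CAG-FLAG-dCas9-VPR is a lentiviral transfer plasmid of about 14.2 kb, built on the lentiCRISPR v2 backbone, for delivering a CRISPR activation effector to mammalian cells. It is propagated in E. coli through a high-copy ColE1/pUC-type origin with ampicillin selection (AmpR), and it also carries an f1 origin. The viral portion has a third-generation, self-inactivating layout. A CMV enhancer/promoter replaces the U3 region of the truncated HIV-1 5' LTR to drive genomic RNA production in packaging cells. This is followed by the Ψ packaging signal with a gag fragment, the RRE for Rev-dependent export, the cPPT/CTS, and a ΔU3 3' LTR backed by a bGH polyadenylation signal. An SV40/EM7-driven BleoR cassette lies outside the LTRs, so it is not carried into the packaged genome, and no selectable marker or reporter is annotated within the provirus.

The payload is a roughly 5.9 kb synthetic dCas9-VPR open reading frame with an N-terminal FLAG tag, transferred by Gibson cloning from an earlier non-lentiviral dCas9-VPR plasmid. Expression comes from a CAG-type promoter, annotated as a CMV enhancer, the chicken β-actin promoter and a hybrid intron. A WPRE downstream enhances transcript expression. The feature tables mark the S. pyogenes Cas9 coding region (catalytically dead according to the record), a nucleoplasmin NLS, a RELA/p65 fragment and the Epstein-Barr virus Rta activation domain. The VP64 part of VPR and the FLAG tag are not separately annotated. No guide RNA cassette is annotated, so the sgRNA would have to be supplied separately to direct the activator to target promoters. The associated publication describes a neuron-optimised dCas9 activation system. The repository's sequencing could not fully resolve the GC-rich β-actin promoter, so the depositor sequence is the reference for that region.
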