Addgene plasmid #114197: lenti CAG-FLAG-dCas9-VPR
Purpose: Lentivirus compatible dCas9-VPR construct driven by the CAG promoter
Depositing lab: Jeremy Day. Depositing organization: University of Alabama at Birmingham Research Foundation. Publication: A Neuron-Optimized CRISPR/dCas9 Activation System for Robust and Specific Gene Regulation. Savell KE, Bach SV, Zipperly ME, Revanna JS, Goska NA, Tuscher JJ, Duke CG, Sultan FA, Burke JN, Williams D, Ianov L, Day JJ. eNeuro. 2019 Mar 7;6(1). pii: eN-MNT-0495-18. doi: 10.1523/ENEURO.0495-18.2019. eCollection 2019 Jan-Feb. PubMed 30863790.
Backbone
  Vector backbone: lentiCRISPR v2
  Vector type: Mammalian Expression, Lentiviral
Growth in bacteria
  Bacterial resistance: Ampicillin, 100 μg/mL
  Growth temperature: 37°C
  Growth strain: NEB Stable
  Copy number: Unknown
Gene/Insert
  Gene/Insert name: dCas9-VPR
  Species: Synthetic
  Insert size (bp): 5865
  Promoter: CAG
  Tag / fusion protein: FLAG (N terminal on insert)
  Cloning method: Gibson Cloning
  Sequencing primers: 5′ GTTTATTACAGGGACAGCAGA
Terms and licenses: Academic/Nonprofit Terms; Industry Terms: Not Available to Industry
Depositor comments: Addgene #63798 into lentivirus backbone and addition of N-term FLAG tag. Please note: Addgene NGS was unable to fully resolve the GC rich sequence within the Chicken beta-actin promoter. Please refer to the depositor sequence for that region. Please visit https://www.biorxiv.org/content/early/2018/07/17/371500 for bioRxiv preprint.
How to cite: lenti CAG-FLAG-dCas9-VPR was a gift from Jeremy Day (Addgene plasmid # 114197 ; http://n2t.net/addgene:114197 ; RRID:Addgene_114197)
